Addgene plasmid #87209: pg-dsRedXP-HIF-2alpha
Purpose: N-terminally dsRedXP-tagged human HIF-2a/EPAS
Depositing lab: Violaine Sée. Depositing organization: University of Liverpool. Publication: Differential sub-nuclear distribution of hypoxia-inducible factors (HIF)-1 and -2 alpha impacts on their stability and mobility. Taylor SE, Bagnall J, Mason D, Levy R, Fernig DG, See V. Open Biol. 2016 Sep;6(9). pii: 160195. 10.1098/rsob.160195 PubMed 27655733.
Backbone
  Vector backbone: unknown
  Vector type: Mammalian Expression
Growth in bacteria
  Bacterial resistance: Kanamycin, 50 μg/mL
  Growth temperature: 37°C
  Growth strain: DH5alpha
  Copy number: High Copy
Gene/Insert
  Gene/Insert name: HIF-2a
  Species: H. sapiens (human)
  Mutation: Q868E
  Entrez Gene: EPAS1 (a.k.a. ECYT4, HIF2A, HLF, MOP2, PASD2, bHLHe73)
  Promoter: CMV
  Tag / fusion protein: dsRedXP (N terminal on insert)
  Cloning method: Gateway Cloning
  Sequencing primers: 5′ CMV-F
Terms and licenses: Academic/Nonprofit Terms; Industry Terms: Not Available to Industry
Depositor comments: HIF2a donated by Dr. S. McKnight, UT Southwestern Medical Center
How to cite: pg-dsRedXP-HIF-2alpha was a gift from Violaine Sée (Addgene plasmid # 87209 ; http://n2t.net/addgene:87209 ; RRID:Addgene_87209)
