[The description below was written by a language model from this plasmid's Addgene catalogue record and pLannotate feature annotations shown in this document.]
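Description:
pg-dsRedXP-HIF-2alpha is a 7,359 bp mammalian expression plasmid that produces human HIF-2α (EPAS1) fused at its N terminus to the red fluorescent protein DsRed-Express (dsRedXP). The catalogue lists the backbone as unknown. Both the depositor and repository sequence records show the same set of features, differing only in where numbering starts. The plasmid replicates in E. coli from a high-copy ColE1/pUC-type origin and also carries an f1 origin. A single Tn5 NeoR/KanR gene sits behind tandem bacterial (bla) and SV40 early promoters and ends at an HSV TK polyadenylation signal. This arrangement gives kanamycin selection in bacteria and should allow G418 selection in mammalian cells. Short annotated fragments of ble, SV40 large T antigen and the bGH poly(A) signal appear to be backbone remnants rather than functional parts.

The expression cassette is driven by the human CMV immediate early enhancer and promoter. It reads through the DsRed-Express coding sequence, across an attB1 site, and into the EPAS1 open reading frame. This is followed by attB2, a residual multiple cloning site and the SV40 poly(A) signal. The attB sites reflect the recorded Gateway cloning route, in which the HIF-2α sequence was recombined into a destination vector already carrying the fluorescent tag, so attB1 is translated as a short linker between the two proteins. The insert is recorded as carrying a Q868E substitution.

HIF-2α is an oxygen-regulated transcription factor that heterodimerises with ARNT to bind hypoxia response elements. The associated publication title indicates the fusion was used to image the sub-nuclear distribution, stability and mobility of HIF-α proteins. DsRed-Express is annotated as a tetramer, which may matter when interpreting the behaviour of the fusion.
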