Features (pLannotate 1.2.2; 17 found; start..end, strand, type, name):
     15..66      +  misc_feature   MCS: multiple cloning site
     83..167     +  CDS            large T antigen (fragment): large T antigen from SV40 (simian virus 40)
    190..311     +  polyA_signal   SV40 poly(A) signal: SV40 polyadenylation signal
    345..773     -  rep_origin     f1 ori (sequence partly withheld): f1 bacteriophage origin of replication; arrow indicates direction of (+) strand synthesis
    800..904     +  promoter       AmpR promoter: bla
    906..1263    +  promoter       SV40 promoter: SV40 enhancer and early promoter
   1298..2092    +  CDS            NeoR/KanR: aminoglycoside phosphotransferase from Tn5; aph(3')-II (or nptII); confers resistance to neomycin, kanamycin, and G418 (Geneticin®)
   2113..2265    +  CDS            ble (fragment): BLE_KLEPN - Experimental evidence at protein level: Swiss-Prot protein existence level 1. Binding protein with a strong affinity to the bleomycin family of antibiotics. Binds to CL990; an antimitotic-antibiotic compound. From Klebsiella pneumoniae.
   2324..2371    +  polyA_signal   HSV TK poly(A) signal: herpes simplex virus thymidine kinase polyadenylation signal (Cole and Stacy, 1985)
   2462..2478    -  polyA_signal   bGH poly(A) signal (fragment): bovine growth hormone polyadenylation signal
   2700..3288    +  rep_origin     ori: high-copy-number ColE1/pMB1/pBR322/pUC origin of replication
   3463..3766    +  enhancer       CMV enhancer: human cytomegalovirus immediate early enhancer
   3767..3970    +  promoter       CMV promoter: human cytomegalovirus (CMV) immediate early promoter
   4015..4689    +  CDS            DsRed-Express: DsRed-Express is a basic (constitutively fluorescent) orange fluorescent protein published in 2002, derived from Discosoma sp.. It is reported to be a rapidly-maturing tetramer with low acid sensitivity.
   4705..4729    +  protein_bind   attB1: mutant version of attB; recombination site for the Gateway® BP reaction BP Clonase™
   4735..7344    +  CDS            EPAS1: EPAS1_HUMAN - Also known as BHLHE73, HIF2A, MOP2, PASD2. Experimental evidence at protein level: Swiss-Prot protein existence level 1. Transcription factor involved in the induction of oxygen regulated genes. Heterodimerizes with ARNT; heterodimer binds to core DNA sequence 5'-TACGTG-3' within the hypoxia response element (HRE) of target gene promoters (By similarity). Regulates the vascular endothelial growth factor (VEGF) expression and seems to be implicated in the development of blood vessels and the tubular system of lung. May also play a role in the formation of the endothelium that give
   7349..14      -  protein_bind   attB2 (across the origin): mutant version of attB; recombination site for the Gateway® BP reaction BP Clonase™
>Addgene plasmid #87209 | pg-dsRedXP-HIF-2alpha | depositor full sequence | sequence record 170216 | Full Sequence
TTGTACAAAGTGGTTCGATCTCAAGCTTCGAATTCTGCAGTCGACGGTACCGCGGGCCCGGGATCCACCG
GATCTAGATAACTGATCATAATCAGCCATACCACATTTGTAGAGGTTTTACTTGCTTTAAAAAACCTCCC
ACACCTCCCCCTGAACCTGAAACATAAAATGAATGCAATTGTTGTTGTTAACTTGTTTATTGCAGCTTAT
AATGGTTACAAATAAAGCAATAGCATCACAAATTTCACAAATAAAGCATTTTTTTCACTGCATTCTAGTT
GTGGTTTGTCCAAACTCATCAATGTATCTTAACGCGTAAATTGTAAGCGTTAATATTTTGTTAAAATTCG
CGTTAAATTTTTGTTAAATCAGCTCATTTTTTAACCAATAGGCCGAAATCGGCAAAATCCCTTATAAATC
AAAAGAATAGACCGAGATAGGGT
[37 nt withheld, positions 444-480]
AAAGAACGTGGACTCCAACGTCAAAGG
[49 nt withheld, positions 508-556]
T
[91 nt withheld, positions 558-648]
G
[124 nt withheld, positions 650-773]
CAGGTGGCACTTTTCGGGGAAATGTGCGCGGAACCCCTATTTGTTTATTTTTCTAAATACATTCAAATAT
GTATCCGCTCATGAGACAATAACCCTGATAAATGCTTCAATAATATTGAAAAAGGAAGAGTCCTGAGGCG
GAAAGAACCAGCTGTGGAATGTGTGTCAGTTAGGGTGTGGAAAGTCCCCAGGCTCCCCAGCAGGCAGAAG
TATGCAAAGCATGCATCTCAATTAGTCAGCAACCAGGTGTGGAAAGTCCCCAGGCTCCCCAGCAGGCAGA
AGTATGCAAAGCATGCATCTCAATTAGTCAGCAACCATAGTCCCGCCCCTAACTCCGCCCATCCCGCCCC
TAACTCCGCCCAGTTCCGCCCATTCTCCGCCCCATGGCTGACTAATTTTTTTTATTTATGCAGAGGCCGA
GGCCGCCTCGGCCTCTGAGCTATTCCAGAAGTAGTGAGGAGGCTTTTTTGGAGGCCTAGGCTTTTGCAAA
GATCGATCAAGAGACAGGATGAGGATCGTTTCGCATGATTGAACAAGATGGATTGCACGCAGGTTCTCCG
GCCGCTTGGGTGGAGAGGCTATTCGGCTATGACTGGGCACAACAGACAATCGGCTGCTCTGATGCCGCCG
TGTTCCGGCTGTCAGCGCAGGGGCGCCCGGTTCTTTTTGTCAAGACCGACCTGTCCGGTGCCCTGAATGA
ACTGCAAGACGAGGCAGCGCGGCTATCGTGGCTGGCCACGACGGGCGTTCCTTGCGCAGCTGTGCTCGAC
GTTGTCACTGAAGCGGGAAGGGACTGGCTGCTATTGGGCGAAGTGCCGGGGCAGGATCTCCTGTCATCTC
ACCTTGCTCCTGCCGAGAAAGTATCCATCATGGCTGATGCAATGCGGCGGCTGCATACGCTTGATCCGGC
TACCTGCCCATTCGACCACCAAGCGAAACATCGCATCGAGCGAGCACGTACTCGGATGGAAGCCGGTCTT
GTCGATCAGGATGATCTGGACGAAGAGCATCAGGGGCTCGCGCCAGCCGAACTGTTCGCCAGGCTCAAGG
CGAGCATGCCCGACGGCGAGGATCTCGTCGTGACCCATGGCGATGCCTGCTTGCCGAATATCATGGTGGA
AAATGGCCGCTTTTCTGGATTCATCGACTGTGGCCGGCTGGGTGTGGCGGACCGCTATCAGGACATAGCG
TTGGCTACCCGTGATATTGCTGAAGAGCTTGGCGGCGAATGGGCTGACCGCTTCCTCGTGCTTTACGGTA
TCGCCGCTCCCGATTCGCAGCGCATCGCCTTCTATCGCCTTCTTGACGAGTTCTTCTGAGCGGGACTCTG
GGGTTCGAAATGACCGACCAAGCGACGCCCAACCTGCCATCACGAGATTTCGATTCCACCGCCGCCTTCT
ATGAAAGGTTGGGCTTCGGAATCGTTTTCCGGGACGCCGGCTGGATGATCCTCCAGCGCGGGGATCTCAT
GCTGGAGTTCTTCGCCCACCCTAGGGGGAGGCTAACTGAAACACGGAAGGAGACAATACCGGAAGGAACC
CGCGCTATGACGGCAATAAAAAGACAGAATAAAACGCACGGTGTTGGGTCGTTTGTTCATAAACGCGGGG
TTCGGTCCCAGGGCTGGCACTCTGTCGATACCCCACCGAGACCCCATTGGGGCCAATACGCCCGCGTTTC
TTCCTTTTCCCCACCCCACCCCCCAAGTTCGGGTGAAGGCCCAGGGCTCGCAGCCAACGTCGGGGCGGCA
GGCCCTGCCATAGCCTCAGGTTACTCATATATACTTTAGATTGATTTAAAACTTCATTTTTAATTTAAAA
GGATCTAGGTGAAGATCCTTTTTGATAATCTCATGACCAAAATCCCTTAACGTGAGTTTTCGTTCCACTG
AGCGTCAGACCCCGTAGAAAAGATCAAAGGATCTTCTTGAGATCCTTTTTTTCTGCGCGTAATCTGCTGC
TTGCAAACAAAAAAACCACCGCTACCAGCGGTGGTTTGTTTGCCGGATCAAGAGCTACCAACTCTTTTTC
CGAAGGTAACTGGCTTCAGCAGAGCGCAGATACCAAATACTGTCCTTCTAGTGTAGCCGTAGTTAGGCCA
CCACTTCAAGAACTCTGTAGCACCGCCTACATACCTCGCTCTGCTAATCCTGTTACCAGTGGCTGCTGCC
AGTGGCGATAAGTCGTGTCTTACCGGGTTGGACTCAAGACGATAGTTACCGGATAAGGCGCAGCGGTCGG
GCTGAACGGGGGGTTCGTGCACACAGCCCAGCTTGGAGCGAACGACCTACACCGAACTGAGATACCTACA
GCGTGAGCTATGAGAAAGCGCCACGCTTCCCGAAGGGAGAAAGGCGGACAGGTATCCGGTAAGCGGCAGG
GTCGGAACAGGAGAGCGCACGAGGGAGCTTCCAGGGGGAAACGCCTGGTATCTTTATAGTCCTGTCGGGT
TTCGCCACCTCTGACTTGAGCGTCGATTTTTGTGATGCTCGTCAGGGGGGCGGAGCCTATGGAAAAACGC
CAGCAACGCGGCCTTTTTACGGTTCCTGGCCTTTTGCTGGCCTTTTGCTCACATGTTCTTTCCTGCGTTA
TCCCCTGATTCTGTGGATAACCGTATTACCGCCATGCATTAGTTATTAATAGTAATCAATTACGGGGTCA
TTAGTTCATAGCCCATATATGGAGTTCCGCGTTACATAACTTACGGTAAATGGCCCGCCTGGCTGACCGC
CCAACGACCCCCGCCCATTGACGTCAATAATGACGTATGTTCCCATAGTAACGCCAATAGGGACTTTCCA
TTGACGTCAATGGGTGGAGTATTTACGGTAAACTGCCCACTTGGCAGTACATCAAGTGTATCATATGCCA
AGTACGCCCCCTATTGACGTCAATGACGGTAAATGGCCCGCCTGGCATTATGCCCAGTACATGACCTTAT
GGGACTTTCCTACTTGGCAGTACATCTACGTATTAGTCATCGCTATTACCATGGTGATGCGGTTTTGGCA
GTACATCAATGGGCGTGGATAGCGGTTTGACTCACGGGGATTTCCAAGTCTCCACCCCATTGACGTCAAT
GGGAGTTTGTTTTGGCACCAAAATCAACGGGACTTTCCAAAATGTCGTAACAACTCCGCCCCATTGACGC
AAATGGGCGGTAGGCGTGTACGGTGGGAGGTCTATATAAGCAGAGCTGGTTTAGTGAACCGTCAGATCCG
CTAGCGCTACCGGTCGCCACCATGGCCTCCTCCGAGGACGTCATCAAGGAGTTCATGCGCTTCAAGGTGC
GCATGGAGGGCTCCGTGAACGGCCACGAGTTCGAGATCGAGGGCGAGGGCGAGGGCCGCCCCTACGAGGG
CACCCAGACCGCCAAGCTGAAGGTGACCAAGGGCGGCCCCCTGCCCTTCGCCTGGGACATCCTGTCCCCC
CAGTTCCAGTACGGCTCCAAGGTGTACGTGAAGCACCCCGCCGACATCCCCGACTACAAGAAGCTGTCCT
TCCCCGAGGGCTTCAAGTGGGAGCGCGTGATGAACTTCGAGGACGGCGGCGTGGTGACCGTGACCCAGGA
CTCCTCCCTGCAGGACGGCTCCTTCATCTACAAGGTGAAGTTCATCGGCGTGAACTTCCCCTCCGACGGC
CCCGTAATGCAGAAGAAGACTATGGGCTGGGAGGCCTCCACCGAGCGCCTGTACCCCCGCGACGGCGTGC
TGAAGGGCGAGATCCACAAGGCCCTGAAGCTGAAGGACGGCGGCCACTACCTGGTGGAGTTCAAGTCCAT
CTACATGGCCAAGAAGCCCGTGCAGCTGCCCGGCTACTACTACGTGGACTCCAAGCTGGACATCACCTCC
CACAACGAGGACTACACCATCGTGGAGCAGTACGAGCGCGCCGAGGGCCGCCACCACCTGTTCCTGAGAT
CTCGAGATCAAACAAGTTTGTACAAAAAAGCAGGCTTCACCATGACAGCTGACAAGGAGAAGAAAAGGAG
TAGCTCGGAGAGGAGGAAGGAGAAGTCCCGGGATGCTGCGCGGTGCCGGCGGAGCAAGGAGACGGAGGTG
TTCTATGAGCTGGCCCATGAGCTGCCTCTGCCCCACAGTGTGAGCTCCCATCTGGACAAGGCCTCCATCA
TGCGACTGGCAATCAGCTTCCTGCGAACACACAAGCTCCTCTCCTCAGTTTGCTCTGAAAACGAGTCCGA
AGCCGAAGCTGACCAGCAGATGGACAACTTGTACCTGAAAGCCTTGGAGGGTTTCATTGCCGTGGTGACC
CAAGATGGCGACATGATCTTTCTGTCAGAAAACATCAGCAAGTTCATGGGACTTACACAGGTGGAGCTAA
CAGGACATAGTATCTTTGACTTCACTCATCCCTGCGACCATGAGGAGATTCGTGAGAACCTGAGTCTCAA
AAATGGCTCTGGTTTTGGGAAAAAAAGCAAAGACATGTCCACAGAGCGGGACTTCTTCATGAGGATGAAG
TGCACGGTCACCAACAGAGGCCGTACTGTCAACCTCAAGTCAGCCACCTGGAAGGTCTTGCACTGCACGG
GCCAGGTGAAAGTCTACAACAACTGCCCTCCTCACAATAGTCTGTGTGGCTACAAGGAGCCCCTGCTGTC
CTGCCTCATCATCATGTGTGAACCAATCCAGCACCCATCCCACATGGACATCCCCCTGGATAGCAAGACC
TTCCTGAGCCGCCACAGCATGGACATGAAGTTCACCTACTGTGATGACAGAATCACAGAACTGATTGGTT
ACCACCCTGAGGAGCTGCTTGGCCGCTCAGCCTATGAATTCTACCATGCGCTAGACTCCGAGAACATGAC
CAAGAGTCACCAGAACTTGTGCACCAAGGGTCAGGTAGTAAGTGGCCAGTACCGGATGCTCGCAAAGCAT
GGGGGCTACGTGTGGCTGGAGACCCAGGGGACGGTCATCTACAACCCTCGCAACCTGCAGCCCCAGTGCA
TCATGTGTGTCAACTACGTCCTGAGTGAGATTGAGAAGAATGACGTGGTGTTCTCCATGGACCAGACTGA
ATCCCTGTTCAAGCCCCACCTGATGGCCATGAACAGCATCTTTGATAGCAGTGGCAAGGGGGCTGTGTCT
GAGAAGAGTAACTTCCTATTCACCAAGCTAAAGGAGGAGCCCGAGGAGCTGGCCCAGCTGGCTCCCACCC
CAGGAGACGCCATCATCTCTCTGGATTTCGGGAATCAGAACTTCGAGGAGTCCTCAGCCTATGGCAAGGC
CATCCTGCCCCCGAGCCAGCCATGGGCCACGGAGTTGAGGAGCCACAGCACCCAGAGCGAGGCTGGGAGC
CTGCCTGCCTTCACCGTGCCCCAGGCAGCTGCCCCGGGCAGCACCACCCCCAGTGCCACCAGCAGCAGCA
GCAGCTGCTCCACGCCCAATAGCCCTGAAGACTATTACACATCTTTGGATAACGACCTGAAGATTGAAGT
GATTGAGAAGCTCTTCGCCATGGACACAGAGGCCAAGGACCAATGCAGTACCCAGACGGATTTCAATGAG
CTGGACTTGGAGACACTGGCACCCTATATCCCCATGGACGGGGAAGACTTCCAGCTAAGCCCCATCTGCC
CCGAGGAGCGGCTCTTGGCGGAGAACCCACAGTCCACCCCCCAGCACTGCTTCAGTGCCATGACAAACAT
CTTCCAGCCACTGGCCCCTGTAGCCCCGCACAGTCCCTTCCTCCTGGACAAGTTTCAGCAGCAGCTGGAG
AGCAAGAAGACAGAGCCCGAGCACCGGCCCATGTCCTCCATCTTCTTTGATGCCGGAAGCAAAGCATCCC
TGCCACCGTGCTGTGGCCAGGCCAGCACCCCTCTCTCTTCCATGGGGGGCAGATCCAATACCCAGTGGCC
CCCAGATCCACCATTACATTTTGGGCCCACAAAGTGGGCCGTCGGGGATCAGCGCACAGAGTTCTTGGGA
GCAGCGCCGTTGGGGCCCCCTGTCTCTCCACCCCATGTCTCCACCTTCAAGACAAGGTCTGCAAAGGGTT
TTGGGGCTCGAGGCCCAGACGTGCTGAGTCCGGCCATGGTAGCCCTCTCCAACAAGCTGAAGCTGAAGCG
ACAGCTGGAGTATGAAGAGCAAGCCTTCCAGGACCTGAGCGGGGGGGACCCACCTGGTGGCAGCACCTCA
CATTTGATGTGGAAACGGATGAAGAACCTCAGGGGTGGGAGCTGCCCTTTGATGCCGGACAAGCCACTGA
GCGCAAATGTACCCAATGATAAGTTCACCCAAAACCCCATGAGGGGCCTGGGCCATCCCCTGAGACATCT
GCCGCTGCCACAGCCTCCATCTGCCATCAGTCCCGGGGAGAACAGCAAGAGCAGGTTCCCCCCACAGTGC
TACGCCACCCAGTACCAGGACTACAGCCTGTCGTCAGCCCACAAGGTGTCAGGCATGGCAAGCCGGCTGC
TCGGGCCCTCATTTGAGTCCTACCTGCTGCCCGAACTGACCAGATATGACTGTGAGGTGAACGTGCCCGT
GCTGGGAAGCTCCACGCTCCTGCAAGGAGGGGACCTCCTCAGAGCCCTGGACCAGGCCACCTGAGACCCA
GCTTTC
