Features (pLannotate 1.2.2; 18 found; start..end, strand, type, name):
      1..304     +  enhancer       CMV enhancer: human cytomegalovirus immediate early enhancer
    305..508     +  promoter       CMV promoter: human cytomegalovirus (CMV) immediate early promoter
    553..1227    +  CDS            DsRed-Express: DsRed-Express is a basic (constitutively fluorescent) orange fluorescent protein published in 2002, derived from Discosoma sp.. It is reported to be a rapidly-maturing tetramer with low acid sensitivity.
   1243..1267    +  protein_bind   attB1: mutant version of attB; recombination site for the Gateway® BP reaction BP Clonase™
   1273..3882    +  CDS            EPAS1: EPAS1_HUMAN - Also known as BHLHE73, HIF2A, MOP2, PASD2. Experimental evidence at protein level: Swiss-Prot protein existence level 1. Transcription factor involved in the induction of oxygen regulated genes. Heterodimerizes with ARNT; heterodimer binds to core DNA sequence 5'-TACGTG-3' within the hypoxia response element (HRE) of target gene promoters (By similarity). Regulates the vascular endothelial growth factor (VEGF) expression and seems to be implicated in the development of blood vessels and the tubular system of lung. May also play a role in the formation of the endothelium that give
   3887..3911    -  protein_bind   attB2: mutant version of attB; recombination site for the Gateway® BP reaction BP Clonase™
   3912..3963    +  misc_feature   MCS: multiple cloning site
   3980..4064    +  CDS            large T antigen (fragment): large T antigen from SV40 (simian virus 40)
   4087..4208    +  polyA_signal   SV40 poly(A) signal: SV40 polyadenylation signal
   4242..4670    -  rep_origin     f1 ori (sequence partly withheld): f1 bacteriophage origin of replication; arrow indicates direction of (+) strand synthesis
   4697..4801    +  promoter       AmpR promoter: bla
   4803..5160    +  promoter       SV40 promoter: SV40 enhancer and early promoter
   5195..5989    +  CDS            NeoR/KanR: aminoglycoside phosphotransferase from Tn5; aph(3')-II (or nptII); confers resistance to neomycin, kanamycin, and G418 (Geneticin®)
   6010..6162    +  CDS            ble (fragment): BLE_KLEPN - Experimental evidence at protein level: Swiss-Prot protein existence level 1. Binding protein with a strong affinity to the bleomycin family of antibiotics. Binds to CL990; an antimitotic-antibiotic compound. From Klebsiella pneumoniae.
   6221..6268    +  polyA_signal   HSV TK poly(A) signal: herpes simplex virus thymidine kinase polyadenylation signal (Cole and Stacy, 1985)
   6359..6375    -  polyA_signal   bGH poly(A) signal (fragment): bovine growth hormone polyadenylation signal
   6597..7185    +  rep_origin     ori: high-copy-number ColE1/pMB1/pBR322/pUC origin of replication
   7300..7359    +  enhancer       CMV enhancer (fragment): human cytomegalovirus immediate early enhancer
>Addgene plasmid #87209 | pg-dsRedXP-HIF-2alpha | addgene full sequence | sequence record 173855 | Addgene NGS Result
CGTTACATAACTTACGGTAAATGGCCCGCCTGGCTGACCGCCCAACGACCCCCGCCCATTGACGTCAATA
ATGACGTATGTTCCCATAGTAACGCCAATAGGGACTTTCCATTGACGTCAATGGGTGGAGTATTTACGGT
AAACTGCCCACTTGGCAGTACATCAAGTGTATCATATGCCAAGTACGCCCCCTATTGACGTCAATGACGG
TAAATGGCCCGCCTGGCATTATGCCCAGTACATGACCTTATGGGACTTTCCTACTTGGCAGTACATCTAC
GTATTAGTCATCGCTATTACCATGGTGATGCGGTTTTGGCAGTACATCAATGGGCGTGGATAGCGGTTTG
ACTCACGGGGATTTCCAAGTCTCCACCCCATTGACGTCAATGGGAGTTTGTTTTGGCACCAAAATCAACG
GGACTTTCCAAAATGTCGTAACAACTCCGCCCCATTGACGCAAATGGGCGGTAGGCGTGTACGGTGGGAG
GTCTATATAAGCAGAGCTGGTTTAGTGAACCGTCAGATCCGCTAGCGCTACCGGTCGCCACCATGGCCTC
CTCCGAGGACGTCATCAAGGAGTTCATGCGCTTCAAGGTGCGCATGGAGGGCTCCGTGAACGGCCACGAG
TTCGAGATCGAGGGCGAGGGCGAGGGCCGCCCCTACGAGGGCACCCAGACCGCCAAGCTGAAGGTGACCA
AGGGCGGCCCCCTGCCCTTCGCCTGGGACATCCTGTCCCCCCAGTTCCAGTACGGCTCCAAGGTGTACGT
GAAGCACCCCGCCGACATCCCCGACTACAAGAAGCTGTCCTTCCCCGAGGGCTTCAAGTGGGAGCGCGTG
ATGAACTTCGAGGACGGCGGCGTGGTGACCGTGACCCAGGACTCCTCCCTGCAGGACGGCTCCTTCATCT
ACAAGGTGAAGTTCATCGGCGTGAACTTCCCCTCCGACGGCCCCGTAATGCAGAAGAAGACTATGGGCTG
GGAGGCCTCCACCGAGCGCCTGTACCCCCGCGACGGCGTGCTGAAGGGCGAGATCCACAAGGCCCTGAAG
CTGAAGGACGGCGGCCACTACCTGGTGGAGTTCAAGTCCATCTACATGGCCAAGAAGCCCGTGCAGCTGC
CCGGCTACTACTACGTGGACTCCAAGCTGGACATCACCTCCCACAACGAGGACTACACCATCGTGGAGCA
GTACGAGCGCGCCGAGGGCCGCCACCACCTGTTCCTGAGATCTCGAGATCAAACAAGTTTGTACAAAAAA
GCAGGCTTCACCATGACAGCTGACAAGGAGAAGAAAAGGAGTAGCTCGGAGAGGAGGAAGGAGAAGTCCC
GGGATGCTGCGCGGTGCCGGCGGAGCAAGGAGACGGAGGTGTTCTATGAGCTGGCCCATGAGCTGCCTCT
GCCCCACAGTGTGAGCTCCCATCTGGACAAGGCCTCCATCATGCGACTGGCAATCAGCTTCCTGCGAACA
CACAAGCTCCTCTCCTCAGTTTGCTCTGAAAACGAGTCCGAAGCCGAAGCTGACCAGCAGATGGACAACT
TGTACCTGAAAGCCTTGGAGGGTTTCATTGCCGTGGTGACCCAAGATGGCGACATGATCTTTCTGTCAGA
AAACATCAGCAAGTTCATGGGACTTACACAGGTGGAGCTAACAGGACATAGTATCTTTGACTTCACTCAT
CCCTGCGACCATGAGGAGATTCGTGAGAACCTGAGTCTCAAAAATGGCTCTGGTTTTGGGAAAAAAAGCA
AAGACATGTCCACAGAGCGGGACTTCTTCATGAGGATGAAGTGCACGGTCACCAACAGAGGCCGTACTGT
CAACCTCAAGTCAGCCACCTGGAAGGTCTTGCACTGCACGGGCCAGGTGAAAGTCTACAACAACTGCCCT
CCTCACAATAGTCTGTGTGGCTACAAGGAGCCCCTGCTGTCCTGCCTCATCATCATGTGTGAACCAATCC
AGCACCCATCCCACATGGACATCCCCCTGGATAGCAAGACCTTCCTGAGCCGCCACAGCATGGACATGAA
GTTCACCTACTGTGATGACAGAATCACAGAACTGATTGGTTACCACCCTGAGGAGCTGCTTGGCCGCTCA
GCCTATGAATTCTACCATGCGCTAGACTCCGAGAACATGACCAAGAGTCACCAGAACTTGTGCACCAAGG
GTCAGGTAGTAAGTGGCCAGTACCGGATGCTCGCAAAGCATGGGGGCTACGTGTGGCTGGAGACCCAGGG
GACGGTCATCTACAACCCTCGCAACCTGCAGCCCCAGTGCATCATGTGTGTCAACTACGTCCTGAGTGAG
ATTGAGAAGAATGACGTGGTGTTCTCCATGGACCAGACTGAATCCCTGTTCAAGCCCCACCTGATGGCCA
TGAACAGCATCTTTGATAGCAGTGGCAAGGGGGCTGTGTCTGAGAAGAGTAACTTCCTATTCACCAAGCT
AAAGGAGGAGCCCGAGGAGCTGGCCCAGCTGGCTCCCACCCCAGGAGACGCCATCATCTCTCTGGATTTC
GGGAATCAGAACTTCGAGGAGTCCTCAGCCTATGGCAAGGCCATCCTGCCCCCGAGCCAGCCATGGGCCA
CGGAGTTGAGGAGCCACAGCACCCAGAGCGAGGCTGGGAGCCTGCCTGCCTTCACCGTGCCCCAGGCAGC
TGCCCCGGGCAGCACCACCCCCAGTGCCACCAGCAGCAGCAGCAGCTGCTCCACGCCCAATAGCCCTGAA
GACTATTACACATCTTTGGATAACGACCTGAAGATTGAAGTGATTGAGAAGCTCTTCGCCATGGACACAG
AGGCCAAGGACCAATGCAGTACCCAGACGGATTTCAATGAGCTGGACTTGGAGACACTGGCACCCTATAT
CCCCATGGACGGGGAAGACTTCCAGCTAAGCCCCATCTGCCCCGAGGAGCGGCTCTTGGCGGAGAACCCA
CAGTCCACCCCCCAGCACTGCTTCAGTGCCATGACAAACATCTTCCAGCCACTGGCCCCTGTAGCCCCGC
ACAGTCCCTTCCTCCTGGACAAGTTTCAGCAGCAGCTGGAGAGCAAGAAGACAGAGCCCGAGCACCGGCC
CATGTCCTCCATCTTCTTTGATGCCGGAAGCAAAGCATCCCTGCCACCGTGCTGTGGCCAGGCCAGCACC
CCTCTCTCTTCCATGGGGGGCAGATCCAATACCCAGTGGCCCCCAGATCCACCATTACATTTTGGGCCCA
CAAAGTGGGCCGTCGGGGATCAGCGCACAGAGTTCTTGGGAGCAGCGCCGTTGGGGCCCCCTGTCTCTCC
ACCCCATGTCTCCACCTTCAAGACAAGGTCTGCAAAGGGTTTTGGGGCTCGAGGCCCAGACGTGCTGAGT
CCGGCCATGGTAGCCCTCTCCAACAAGCTGAAGCTGAAGCGACAGCTGGAGTATGAAGAGCAAGCCTTCC
AGGACCTGAGCGGGGGGGACCCACCTGGTGGCAGCACCTCACATTTGATGTGGAAACGGATGAAGAACCT
CAGGGGTGGGAGCTGCCCTTTGATGCCGGACAAGCCACTGAGCGCAAATGTACCCAATGATAAGTTCACC
CAAAACCCCATGAGGGGCCTGGGCCATCCCCTGAGACATCTGCCGCTGCCACAGCCTCCATCTGCCATCA
GTCCCGGGGAGAACAGCAAGAGCAGGTTCCCCCCACAGTGCTACGCCACCCAGTACCAGGACTACAGCCT
GTCGTCAGCCCACAAGGTGTCAGGCATGGCAAGCCGGCTGCTCGGGCCCTCATTTGAGTCCTACCTGCTG
CCCGAACTGACCAGATATGACTGTGAGGTGAACGTGCCCGTGCTGGGAAGCTCCACGCTCCTGCAAGGAG
GGGACCTCCTCAGAGCCCTGGACGAGGCCACCTGAGACCCAGCTTTCTTGTACAAAGTGGTTCGATCTCA
AGCTTCGAATTCTGCAGTCGACGGTACCGCGGGCCCGGGATCCACCGGATCTAGATAACTGATCATAATC
AGCCATACCACATTTGTAGAGGTTTTACTTGCTTTAAAAAACCTCCCACACCTCCCCCTGAACCTGAAAC
ATAAAATGAATGCAATTGTTGTTGTTAACTTGTTTATTGCAGCTTATAATGGTTACAAATAAAGCAATAG
CATCACAAATTTCACAAATAAAGCATTTTTTTCACTGCATTCTAGTTGTGGTTTGTCCAAACTCATCAAT
GTATCTTAACGCGTAAATTGTAAGCGTTAATATTTTGTTAAAATTCGCGTTAAATTTTTGTTAAATCAGC
TCATTTTTTAACCAATAGGCCGAAATCGGCAAAATCCCTTATAAATCAAAAGAATAGACCGAGATAGGGT
[37 nt withheld, positions 4341-4377]
AAAGAACGTGGACTCCAACGTCAAAGG
[49 nt withheld, positions 4405-4453]
T
[91 nt withheld, positions 4455-4545]
G
[124 nt withheld, positions 4547-4670]
CAGGTGGCACTTTTCGGGGAAATGTGCGCGGAACCCCTATTTGTTTATTTTTCTAAATACATTCAAATAT
GTATCCGCTCATGAGACAATAACCCTGATAAATGCTTCAATAATATTGAAAAAGGAAGAGTCCTGAGGCG
GAAAGAACCAGCTGTGGAATGTGTGTCAGTTAGGGTGTGGAAAGTCCCCAGGCTCCCCAGCAGGCAGAAG
TATGCAAAGCATGCATCTCAATTAGTCAGCAACCAGGTGTGGAAAGTCCCCAGGCTCCCCAGCAGGCAGA
AGTATGCAAAGCATGCATCTCAATTAGTCAGCAACCATAGTCCCGCCCCTAACTCCGCCCATCCCGCCCC
TAACTCCGCCCAGTTCCGCCCATTCTCCGCCCCATGGCTGACTAATTTTTTTTATTTATGCAGAGGCCGA
GGCCGCCTCGGCCTCTGAGCTATTCCAGAAGTAGTGAGGAGGCTTTTTTGGAGGCCTAGGCTTTTGCAAA
GATCGATCAAGAGACAGGATGAGGATCGTTTCGCATGATTGAACAAGATGGATTGCACGCAGGTTCTCCG
GCCGCTTGGGTGGAGAGGCTATTCGGCTATGACTGGGCACAACAGACAATCGGCTGCTCTGATGCCGCCG
TGTTCCGGCTGTCAGCGCAGGGGCGCCCGGTTCTTTTTGTCAAGACCGACCTGTCCGGTGCCCTGAATGA
ACTGCAAGACGAGGCAGCGCGGCTATCGTGGCTGGCCACGACGGGCGTTCCTTGCGCAGCTGTGCTCGAC
GTTGTCACTGAAGCGGGAAGGGACTGGCTGCTATTGGGCGAAGTGCCGGGGCAGGATCTCCTGTCATCTC
ACCTTGCTCCTGCCGAGAAAGTATCCATCATGGCTGATGCAATGCGGCGGCTGCATACGCTTGATCCGGC
TACCTGCCCATTCGACCACCAAGCGAAACATCGCATCGAGCGAGCACGTACTCGGATGGAAGCCGGTCTT
GTCGATCAGGATGATCTGGACGAAGAGCATCAGGGGCTCGCGCCAGCCGAACTGTTCGCCAGGCTCAAGG
CGAGCATGCCCGACGGCGAGGATCTCGTCGTGACCCATGGCGATGCCTGCTTGCCGAATATCATGGTGGA
AAATGGCCGCTTTTCTGGATTCATCGACTGTGGCCGGCTGGGTGTGGCGGACCGCTATCAGGACATAGCG
TTGGCTACCCGTGATATTGCTGAAGAGCTTGGCGGCGAATGGGCTGACCGCTTCCTCGTGCTTTACGGTA
TCGCCGCTCCCGATTCGCAGCGCATCGCCTTCTATCGCCTTCTTGACGAGTTCTTCTGAGCGGGACTCTG
GGGTTCGAAATGACCGACCAAGCGACGCCCAACCTGCCATCACGAGATTTCGATTCCACCGCCGCCTTCT
ATGAAAGGTTGGGCTTCGGAATCGTTTTCCGGGACGCCGGCTGGATGATCCTCCAGCGCGGGGATCTCAT
GCTGGAGTTCTTCGCCCACCCTAGGGGGAGGCTAACTGAAACACGGAAGGAGACAATACCGGAAGGAACC
CGCGCTATGACGGCAATAAAAAGACAGAATAAAACGCACGGTGTTGGGTCGTTTGTTCATAAACGCGGGG
TTCGGTCCCAGGGCTGGCACTCTGTCGATACCCCACCGAGACCCCATTGGGGCCAATACGCCCGCGTTTC
TTCCTTTTCCCCACCCCACCCCCCAAGTTCGGGTGAAGGCCCAGGGCTCGCAGCCAACGTCGGGGCGGCA
GGCCCTGCCATAGCCTCAGGTTACTCATATATACTTTAGATTGATTTAAAACTTCATTTTTAATTTAAAA
GGATCTAGGTGAAGATCCTTTTTGATAATCTCATGACCAAAATCCCTTAACGTGAGTTTTCGTTCCACTG
AGCGTCAGACCCCGTAGAAAAGATCAAAGGATCTTCTTGAGATCCTTTTTTTCTGCGCGTAATCTGCTGC
TTGCAAACAAAAAAACCACCGCTACCAGCGGTGGTTTGTTTGCCGGATCAAGAGCTACCAACTCTTTTTC
CGAAGGTAACTGGCTTCAGCAGAGCGCAGATACCAAATACTGTTCTTCTAGTGTAGCCGTAGTTAGGCCA
CCACTTCAAGAACTCTGTAGCACCGCCTACATACCTCGCTCTGCTAATCCTGTTACCAGTGGCTGCTGCC
AGTGGCGATAAGTCGTGTCTTACCGGGTTGGACTCAAGACGATAGTTACCGGATAAGGCGCAGCGGTCGG
GCTGAACGGGGGGTTCGTGCACACAGCCCAGCTTGGAGCGAACGACCTACACCGAACTGAGATACCTACA
GCGTGAGCTATGAGAAAGCGCCACGCTTCCCGAAGGGAGAAAGGCGGACAGGTATCCGGTAAGCGGCAGG
GTCGGAACAGGAGAGCGCACGAGGGAGCTTCCAGGGGGAAACGCCTGGTATCTTTATAGTCCTGTCGGGT
TTCGCCACCTCTGACTTGAGCGTCGATTTTTGTGATGCTCGTCAGGGGGGCGGAGCCTATGGAAAAACGC
CAGCAACGCGGCCTTTTTACGGTTCCTGGCCTTTTGCTGGCCTTTTGCTCACATGTTCTTTCCTGCGTTA
TCCCCTGATTCTGTGGATAACCGTATTACCGCCATGCATTAGTTATTAATAGTAATCAATTACGGGGTCA
TTAGTTCATAGCCCATATATGGAGTTCCG
